>Addgene plasmid #141750 | TFORF0895 | addgene full sequence | sequence record 404284 | Addgene NGS Result
TTAATGTAGTCTTATGCAATACTCTTGTAGTCTTGCAACATGGTAACGATGAGTTAGCAACATGCCTTAC
AAGGAGAGAAAAAGCACCGTGCATGCCGATTGGTGGAAGTAAGGTGGTACGATCGTGCCTTATTAGGAAG
GCAACAGACGGGTCTGACATGGATTGGACGAACCACTGAATTGCCGCATTGCAGAGATATTGTATTTAAG
TGCCTAGCTCGATACATAAACGGGTCTCTCTGGTTAGACCAGATCTGAGCCTGGGAGCTCTCTGGCTAAC
TAGGGAACCCACTGCTTAAGCCTCAATAAAGCTTGCCTTGAGTGCTTCAAGTAGTGTGTGCCCGTCTGTT
GTGTGACTCTGGTAACTAGAGATCCCTCAGACCCTTTTAGTCAGTGTGGAAAATCTCTAGCAGTGGCGCC
CGAACAGGGACTTGAAAGCGAAAGGGAAACCAGAGGAGCTCTCTCGACGCAGGACTCGGCTTGCTGAAGC
GCGCACGGCAAGAGGCGAGGGGCGGCGACTGGTGAGTACGCCAAAAATTTTGACTAGCGGAGGCTAGAAG
GAGAGAGATGGGTGCGAGAGCGTCAGTATTAAGCGGGGGAGAATTAGATCGCGATGGGAAAAAATTCGGT
TAAGGCCAGGGGGAAAGAAAAAATATAAATTAAAACATATAGTATGGGCAAGCAGGGAGCTAGAACGATT
CGCAGTTAATCCTGGCCTGTTAGAAACATCAGAAGGCTGTAGACAAATACTGGGACAGCTACAACCATCC
CTTCAGACAGGATCAGAAGAACTTAGATCATTATATAATACAGTAGCAACCCTCTATTGTGTGCATCAAA
GGATAGAGATAAAAGACACCAAGGAAGCTTTAGACAAGATAGAGGAAGAGCAAAACAAAAGTAAGACCAC
CGCACAGCAAGCGGCCGCTGATCTTCAGACCTGGAGGAGGAGATATGAGGGACAATTGGAGAAGTGAATT
ATATAAATATAAAGTAGTAAAAATTGAACCATTAGGAGTAGCACCCACCAAGGCAAAGAGAAGAGTGGTG
CAGAGAGAAAAAAGAGCAGTGGGAATAGGAGCTTTGTTCCTTGGGTTCTTGGGAGCAGCAGGAAGCACTA
TGGGCGCAGCGTCAATGACGCTGACGGTACAGGCCAGACAATTATTGTCTGGTATAGTGCAGCAGCAGAA
CAATTTGCTGAGGGCTATTGAGGCGCAACAGCATCTGTTGCAACTCACAGTCTGGGGCATCAAGCAGCTC
CAGGCAAGAATCCTGGCTGTGGAAAGATACCTAAAGGATCAACAGCTCCTGGGGATTTGGGGTTGCTCTG
GAAAACTCATTTGCACCACTGCTGTGCCTTGGAATGCTAGTTGGAGTAATAAATCTCTGGAACAGATTTG
GAATCACACGACCTGGATGGAGTGGGACAGAGAAATTAACAATTACACAAGCTTAATACACTCCTTAATT
GAAGAATCGCAAAACCAGCAAGAAAAGAATGAACAAGAATTATTGGAATTAGATAAATGGGCAAGTTTGT
GGAATTGGTTTAACATAACAAATTGGCTGTGGTATATAAAATTATTCATAATGATAGTAGGAGGCTTGGT
AGGTTTAAGAATAGTTTTTGCTGTACTTTCTATAGTGAATAGAGTTAGGCAGGGATATTCACCATTATCG
TTTCAGACCCACCTCCCAACCCCGAGGGGACCCATGCATTGCATCTCAATTAGTCAGCAACCAGGTGTGG
AAAGTCCCCAGGCTCCCCAGCAGGCAGAAGTATGCAAAGCATGCGTCTCAATTAGTCAGCAACCATAGTC
CCGCCCCTAACTCCGCCCATCCCGCCCCTAACTCCGCCCAGTTCCGCCCATTCTCCGCCCCATGGCTGAC
TAATTTTTTTTATTTATGCAGAGGCCGAGGCCGCCTCGGCCTCTGAGCTATTCCAGAAGTAGTGAGGAGG
CTTTTTTGGAGGCCTAGGCTTTTGCAAAAAGCTTTCTAGAGGTACCACCGGAGCTTACCATGACCGAGTA
CAAGCCCACGGTGCGCCTCGCCACCCGCGACGACGTCCCCAGGGCCGTACGCACCCTCGCCGCCGCGTTC
GCCGACTACCCCGCCACGCGCCACACCGTCGATCCGGACCGCCACATCGAGCGGGTCACCGAGCTGCAAG
AACTCTTCCTCACGCGCGTCGGGCTCGACATCGGCAAGGTGTGGGTCGCGGACGACGGCGCCGCCGTGGC
GGTCTGGACCACGCCGGAGAGCGTCGAAGCGGGGGCGGTGTTCGCCGAGATCGGCCCGCGCATGGCCGAG
TTGAGCGGTTCCCGGCTGGCCGCGCAGCAACAGATGGAAGGCCTCCTGGCGCCGCACCGGCCCAAGGAGC
CCGCGTGGTTCCTGGCCACCGTCGGCGTCTCGCCCGACCACCAGGGCAAGGGTCTGGGCAGCGCCGTCGT
GCTCCCCGGAGTGGAGGCGGCCGAGCGCGCCGGGGTGCCCGCCTTCCTGGAGACCTCCGCGCCCCGCAAC
CTCCCCTTCTACGAGCGGCTCGGCTTCACCGTCACCGCCGACGTCGAGGTGCCCGAAGGACCGCGCACCT
GGTGCATGACCCGCAAGCCCGGTGCCAGTTAACGAATTCTAGATCTTGAGACAAATGGCAGTATTCATCC
ACAATTTTAAAAGAAAAGGGGGGATTGGGGGGTACAGTGCAGGGGAAAGAATAGTAGACATAATAGCAAC
AGACATACAAACTAAAGAATTACAAAAACAAATTACAAAAATTCAAAATTTTCGGGTTTATTACAGGGAC
AGCAGAGATCCACTTTGGCGCCGGCTCGAGGCCTGCAGGTGCAAAGATGGATAAAGTTTTAAACAGAGAG
GAATCTTTGCAGCTAATGGACCTTCTAGGTCTTGAAAGGAGTGGGAATTGGCTCCGGTGCCCGTCAGTGG
GCAGAGCGCACATCGCCCACAGTCCCCGAGAAGTTGGGGGGAGGGGTCGGCAATTGAACCGGTGCCTAGA
GAAGGTGGCGCGGGGTAAACTGGGAAAGTGATGTCGTGTACTGGCTCCGCCTTTTTCCCGAGGGTGGGGG
AGAACCGTATATAAGTGCAGTAGTCGCCGTGAACGTTCTTTTTCGCAACGGGTTTGCCGCCAGAACACAG
GTAAGTGCCGTGTGTGGTTCCCGCGGGCCTGGCCTCTTTACGGGTTATGGCCCTTGCGTGCCTTGAATTA
CTTCCACCTGGCTGCAGTACGTGATTCTTGATCCCGAGCTTCGGGTTGGAAGTGGGTGGGAGAGTTCGAG
GCCTTGCGCTTAAGGAGCCCCTTCGCCTCGTGCTTGAGTTGAGGCCTGGCCTGGGCGCTGGGGCCGCCGC
GTGCGAATCTGGTGGCACCTTCGCGCCTGTCTCGCTGCTTTCGATAAGTCTCTAGCCATTTAAAATTTTT
GATGACCTGCTGCGACGCTTTTTTTCTGGCAAGATAGTCTTGTAAATGCGGGCCAAGATCTGCACACTGG
TATTTCGGTTTTTGGGGCCGCGGGCGGCGACGGGGCCCGTGCGTCCCAGCGCACATGTTCGGCGAGGCGG
GGCCTGCGAGCGCGGCCACCGAGAATCGGACGGGGGTAGTCTCAAGCTGGCCGGCCTGCTCTGGTGCCTG
GCCTCGCGCCGCCGTGTATCGCCCCGCCCTGGGCGGCAAGGCTGGCCCGGTCGGCACCAGTTGCGTGAGC
GGAAAGATGGCCGCTTCCCGGCCCTGCTGCAGGGAGCTCAAAATGGAGGACGCGGCGCTCGGGAGAGCGG
GCGGGTGAGTCACCCACACAAAGGAAAAGGGCCTTTCCGTCCTCAGCCGTCGCTTCATGTGACTCCACGG
AGTACCGGGCGCCGTCCAGGCACCTCGATTAGTTCTCGAGCTTTTGGAGTACGTCGTCTTTAGGTTGGGG
GGAGGGGTTTTATGCGATGGAGTTTCCCCACACTGAGTGGGTGGAGACTGAAGTTAGGCCAGCTTGGCAC
TTGATGTAATTCTCCTTGGAATTTGCCCTTTTTGAGTTTGGATCTTGGTTCATTCTCAAGCCTCAGACAG
TGGTTCAAAGTTTTTTTCTTCCATTTCAGGTGTCGTGAGGCTAGCACCGCCACCATGGCTGCGGGGATGT
ATTTGGAACATTATCTGGACAGTATTGAAAACCTTCCCTTTGAATTACAGAGAAACTTTCAGCTCATGAG
GGACCTAGACCAAAGAACAGAGGACCTGAAGGCTGAAATTGACAAGTTGGCCACTGAGTATATGAGTAGT
GCCCGCAGCCTGAGCTCCGAGGAAAAATTGGCCCTTCTCAAACAGATCCAGGAAGCCTATGGCAAGTGCA
AGGAATTTGGTGACGACAAGGTGCAGCTTGCCATGCAGACCTATGAGATGGTGGACAAACACATTCGGCG
GCTGGACACAGACCTGGCCCGTTTTGAGGCTGATCTCAAGGAGAAACAGATTGAGTCAAGTGACTATGAC
AGCTCTTCCAGCAAAGAAGGCCGGACTCAAAAGGAGAAGAAAGCTGCTCGTGCTCGTTCCAAAGGGAAAA
ACTCGGATGAAGAAGCCCCCAAGACTGCCCAGAAGAAGTTAAAGCTCGTGCGCACAAGTCCTGAGTATGG
GATGCCCTCAGTGACCTTTGGCAGTGTCCACCCCTCTGATGTGTTGGATATGCCTGTGGATCCCAACGAA
CCCACCTATTGCCTTTGTCACCAGGTCTCCTATGGAGAGATGATTGGCTGTGACAACCCTGATTGTTCCA
TTGAGTGGTTCCATTTTGCCTGTGTGGGGCTGACAACCAAGCCTCGGGGGAAATGGTTTTGCCCACGCTG
CTCCCAAGAACGGAAGAAGAAATAGTAATGAACTAGTCCGTAACTTGAAAGTATTTCGATTTCTTGGCTT
TATATATCTTGTGGAAAGGACGATAAAGGTCGATCTTTAGTTAGTGGACGCGTTAAGTCGACAATCAACC
TCTGGATTACAAAATTTGTGAAAGATTGACTGGTATTCTTAACTATGTTGCTCCTTTTACGCTATGTGGA
TACGCTGCTTTAATGCCTTTGTATCATGCTATTGCTTCCCGTATGGCTTTCATTTTCTCCTCCTTGTATA
AATCCTGGTTGCTGTCTCTTTATGAGGAGTTGTGGCCCGTTGTCAGGCAACGTGGCGTGGTGTGCACTGT
GTTTGCTGACGCAACCCCCACTGGTTGGGGCATTGCCACCACCTGTCAGCTCCTTTCCGGGACTTTCGCT
TTCCCCCTCCCTATTGCCACGGCGGAACTCATCGCCGCCTGCCTTGCCCGCTGCTGGACAGGGGCTCGGC
TGTTGGGCACTGACAATTCCGTGGTGTTGTCGGGGAAATCATCGTCCTTTCCTTGGCTGCTCGCCTGTGT
TGCCACCTGGATTCTGCGCGGGACGTCCTTCTGCTACGTCCCTTCGGCCCTCAATCCAGCGGACCTTCCT
TCCCGCGGCCTGCTGCCGGCTCTGCGGCCTCTTCCGCGTCTTCGCCTTCGCCCTCAGACGAGTCGGATCT
CCCTTTGGGCCGCCTCCCCGCGTCGACTTTAAGACCAATGACTTACAAGGCAGCTGTAGATCTTAGCCAC
TTTTTAAAAGAAAAGGGGGGACTGGAAGGGCTAATTCACTCCCAACGAAGACAAGATCTGCTTTTTGCTT
GTACTGGGTCTCTCTGGTTAGACCAGATCTGAGCCTGGGAGCTCTCTGGCTAACTAGGGAACCCACTGCT
TAAGCCTCAATAAAGCTTGCCTTGAGTGCTTCAAGTAGTGTGTGCCCGTCTGTTGTGTGACTCTGGTAAC
TAGAGATCCCTCAGACCCTTTTAGTCAGTGTGGAAAATCTCTAGCAGTACGTATAGTAGTTCATGTCATC
TTATTATTCAGTATTTATAACTTGCAAAGAAATGAATATCAGAGAGTGAGAGGAACTTGTTTATTGCAGC
TTATAATGGTTACAAATAAAGCAATAGCATCACAAATTTCACAAATAAAGCATTTTTTTCACTGCATTCT
AGTTGTGGTTTGTCCAAACTCATCAATGTATCTTATCATGTCTGGCTCTAGCTATCCCGCCCCTAACTCC
GCCCATCCCGCCCCTAACTCCGCCCAGTTCCGCCCATTCTCCGCCCCATGGCTGACTAATTTTTTTTATT
TATGCAGAGGCCGAGGCCGCCTCGGCCTCTGAGCTATTCCAGAAGTAGTGAGGAGGCTTTTTTGGAGGCC
TAGGGACGTACCCAATTCGCCCTATAGTGAGTCGTATTACGCGCGCTCACTGGCCGTCGTTTTACAACGT
CGTGACTGGGAAAACCCTGGCGTTACCCAACTTAATCGCCTTGCAGCACATCCCCCTTTCGCCAGCTGGC
GTAATAGCGAAGAGGCCCGCACCGATCGCCCTTCCCAACAGTTGCGCAGCCTGAATGGCGAATGGG
[124 nt withheld, positions 6437-6560]
C
[91 nt withheld, positions 6562-6652]
A
[49 nt withheld, positions 6654-6702]
CCTTTGACGTTGGAGTCCACGTTCTTT
[37 nt withheld, positions 6730-6766]
ACCCTATCTCGGTCTATTCTTTTGATTTATAAGGGATTTTGCCGATTTCGGCCTATTGGTTAAAAAATGA
GCTGATTTAACAAAAATTTAACGCGAATTTTAACAAAATATTAACGCTTACAATTTAGGTGGCACTTTTC
GGGGAAATGTGCGCGGAACCCCTATTTGTTTATTTTTCTAAATACATTCAAATATGTATCCGCTCATGAG
ACAATAACCCTGATAAATGCTTCAATAATATTGAAAAAGGAAGAGTATGAGTATTCAACATTTCCGTGTC
GCCCTTATTCCCTTTTTTGCGGCATTTTGCCTTCCTGTTTTTGCTCACCCAGAAACGCTGGTGAAAGTAA
AAGATGCTGAAGATCAGTTGGGTGCACGAGTGGGTTACATCGAACTGGATCTCAACAGCGGTAAGATCCT
TGAGAGTTTTCGCCCCGAAGAACGTTTTCCAATGATGAGCACTTTTAAAGTTCTGCTATGTGGCGCGGTA
TTATCCCGTATTGACGCCGGGCAAGAGCAACTCGGTCGCCGCATACACTATTCTCAGAATGACTTGGTTG
AGTACTCACCAGTCACAGAAAAGCATCTTACGGATGGCATGACAGTAAGAGAATTATGCAGTGCTGCCAT
AACCATGAGTGATAACACTGCGGCCAACTTACTTCTGACAACGATCGGAGGACCGAAGGAGCTAACCGCT
TTTTTGCACAACATGGGGGATCATGTAACTCGCCTTGATCGTTGGGAACCGGAGCTGAATGAAGCCATAC
CAAACGACGAGCGTGACACCACGATGCCTGTAGCAATGGCAACAACGTTGCGCAAACTATTAACTGGCGA
ACTACTTACTCTAGCTTCCCGGCAACAATTAATAGACTGGATGGAGGCGGATAAAGTTGCAGGACCACTT
CTGCGCTCGGCCCTTCCGGCTGGCTGGTTTATTGCTGATAAATCTGGAGCCGGTGAGCGTGGGTCTCGCG
GTATCATTGCAGCACTGGGGCCAGATGGTAAGCCCTCCCGTATCGTAGTTATCTACACGACGGGGAGTCA
GGCAACTATGGATGAACGAAATAGACAGATCGCTGAGATAGGTGCCTCACTGATTAAGCATTGGTAACTG
TCAGACCAAGTTTACTCATATATACTTTAGATTGATTTAAAACTTCATTTTTAATTTAAAAGGATCTAGG
TGAAGATCCTTTTTGATAATCTCATGACCAAAATCCCTTAACGTGAGTTTTCGTTCCACTGAGCGTCAGA
CCCCGTAGAAAAGATCAAAGGATCTTCTTGAGATCCTTTTTTTCTGCGCGTAATCTGCTGCTTGCAAACA
AAAAAACCACCGCTACCAGCGGTGGTTTGTTTGCCGGATCAAGAGCTACCAACTCTTTTTCCGAAGGTAA
CTGGCTTCAGCAGAGCGCAGATACCAAATACTGTTCTTCTAGTGTAGCCGTAGTTAGGCCACCACTTCAA
GAACTCTGTAGCACCGCCTACATACCTCGCTCTGCTAATCCTGTTACCAGTGGCTGCTGCCAGTGGCGAT
AAGTCGTGTCTTACCGGGTTGGACTCAAGACGATAGTTACCGGATAAGGCGCAGCGGTCGGGCTGAACGG
GGGGTTCGTGCACACAGCCCAGCTTGGAGCGAACGACCTACACCGAACTGAGATACCTACAGCGTGAGCT
ATGAGAAAGCGCCACGCTTCCCGAAGGGAGAAAGGCGGACAGGTATCCGGTAAGCGGCAGGGTCGGAACA
GGAGAGCGCACGAGGGAGCTTCCAGGGGGAAACGCCTGGTATCTTTATAGTCCTGTCGGGTTTCGCCACC
TCTGACTTGAGCGTCGATTTTTGTGATGCTCGTCAGGGGGGCGGAGCCTATGGAAAAACGCCAGCAACGC
GGCCTTTTTACGGTTCCTGGCCTTTTGCTGGCCTTTTGCTCACATGTTCTTTCCTGCGTTATCCCCTGAT
TCTGTGGATAACCGTATTACCGCCTTTGAGTGAGCTGATACCGCTCGCCGCAGCCGAACGACCGAGCGCA
GCGAGTCAGTGAGCGAGGAAGCGGAAGAGCGCCCAATACGCAAACCGCCTCTCCCCGCGCGTTGGCCGAT
TCATTAATGCAGCTGGCACGACAGGTTTCCCGACTGGAAAGCGGGCAGTGAGCGCAACGCAATTAATGTG
AGTTAGCTCACTCATTAGGCACCCCAGGCTTTACACTTTATGCTTCCGGCTCGTATGTTGTGTGGAATTG
TGAGCGGATAACAATTTCACACAGGAAACAGCTATGACCATGATTACGCCAAGCGCGCAATTAACCCTCA
CTAAAGGGAACAAAAGCTGGAGCTGCAAGC
Features (pLannotate 1.2.2; 31 found; start..end, strand, type, name):
      5..231     +  promoter       RSV promoter: Rous sarcoma virus enhancer/promoter
    232..412     +  LTR            5' LTR (truncated): truncated 5' long terminal repeat (LTR) from HIV-1
    459..584     +  misc_feature   HIV-1 Ψ: packaging signal of human immunodeficiency virus type 1
    568..931     +  CDS            HIV-1 gag (fragment): gag protein from human immunodeficiency virus 1; gag
   1077..1310    +  misc_feature   RRE: The Rev response element (RRE) of HIV-1 allows for Rev-dependent mRNA export from the nucleus to the cytoplasm.
   1687..1713    +  CDS            Rev (fragment): human immunodeficiency virus 1 (HIV-1) Rev protein; rev; enhances nuclear export of unspliced and incompletely spliced viral mRNAs
   1720..1743    +  promoter       SV40 promoter (fragment): SV40 early promoter
   1744..1815    +  promoter       SV40 promoter (fragment): SV40 enhancer and early promoter
   1839..1974    +  rep_origin     SV40 ori: SV40 origin of replication
   2020..2616    +  CDS            PuroR (fragment): puromycin N-acetyltransferase; pac from Streptomyces; confers resistance to puromycin
   2665..2782    +  misc_feature   cPPT/CTS: central polypurine tract and central termination sequence of HIV-1
   2847..2913    +  CDS            small t antigen (fragment): SV40 (simian virus 40) small t antigen
   2920..4098    +  promoter       EF-1α promoter: strong constitutive promoter for human elongation factor EF-1α
   4115..4852    +  CDS            ING4: ING4_HUMAN - Experimental evidence at protein level: Swiss-Prot protein existence level 1. Component of HBO1 complexes, which specifically mediate acetylation of histone H3 at 'Lys-14' (H3K14ac), and have reduced activity toward histone H4 (PubMed:16387653). Through chromatin acetylation it may function in DNA replication (PubMed:16387653). May inhibit tumor progression by modulating the transcriptional output of signaling pathways which regulate cell proliferation (PubMed:15251430, PubMed:15528276). Can suppress brain tumor angiogenesis through transcriptional repression of RELA/NFKB3 target
   4868..4921    +  promoter       U6 promoter (fragment): RNA polymerase III promoter for human U6 snRNA
   4963..5551    +  misc_feature   WPRE: woodchuck hepatitis virus posttranscriptional regulatory element
   5602..5621    +  misc_feature   cPPT/CTS (fragment): central polypurine tract and central termination sequence of HIV-1
   5623..5856    +  LTR            3' LTR (ΔU3): self-inactivating 3' long terminal repeat (LTR) from HIV-1
   5934..6055    +  polyA_signal   SV40 poly(A) signal: SV40 polyadenylation signal
   6095..6230    +  rep_origin     SV40 ori: SV40 origin of replication
   6251..6269    -  promoter       T7 promoter: promoter for bacteriophage T7 RNA polymerase
   6277..6432    +  CDS            lacZα (fragment): LacZα fragment of β-galactosidase; lacZ fragment
   6437..6865    +  rep_origin     f1 ori (sequence partly withheld): f1 bacteriophage origin of replication; arrow indicates direction of (+) strand synthesis
   6918..7022    +  promoter       AmpR promoter: bla
   7023..7883    +  CDS            AmpR: β-lactamase; bla; confers resistance to ampicillin, carbenicillin, and related antibiotics
   8054..8642    +  rep_origin     ori: high-copy-number ColE1/pMB1/pBR322/pUC origin of replication
   8825..8917    +  CDS            lacI (fragment): lac repressor; lacI; The lac repressor binds to the lac operator to inhibit transcription in E. coli. This inhibition can be relieved by adding lactose or isopropyl-β-D-thiogalactopyranoside (IPTG).
   8930..8951    +  protein_bind   CAP binding site: CAP binding activates transcription in the presence of cAMP. E. coli catabolite activator protein
   8966..8996    +  promoter       lac promoter: promoter for the E. coli lac operon
   9004..9020    +  protein_bind   lac operator: The lac repressor binds to the lac operator to inhibit transcription in E. coli. This inhibition can be relieved by adding lactose or isopropyl-β-D-thiogalactopyranoside (IPTG). lac repressor encoded by lacI
   9065..9083    +  promoter       T3 promoter: promoter for bacteriophage T3 RNA polymerase
