[The description below was written by a language model from this plasmid's Addgene catalogue record and pLannotate feature annotations shown in this document.]
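Description:
TFORF0895 is a lentiviral mammalian expression plasmid built on the pLX_TRC317 backbone and carrying the human ING4 open reading frame, one member of a barcoded transcription factor ORF collection. In bacteria it is maintained through a high-copy ColE1/pUC-type origin and selected with ampicillin via the bla gene. An f1 origin and remnants of a lac/lacZα cloning region flanked by T7 and T3 promoters are also present in the backbone. The depositor warns that recombination can occur, a common issue with LTR-containing plasmids.

The viral portion has a third-generation layout. An RSV promoter drives a truncated HIV-1 5' LTR, followed by the Ψ packaging signal with a gag fragment, the Rev response element for Rev-dependent export of the genomic RNA, a cPPT/CTS element, and a self-inactivating ΔU3 3' LTR, with an SV40 polyadenylation signal downstream of it. Between the LTRs sit two expression units. The first is an SV40 early promoter/origin segment upstream of the puromycin N-acetyltransferase gene, which allows selection of transduced cells. The second is the strong constitutive EF-1α promoter driving ING4, followed by a WPRE to enhance transcript stability and expression. ING4 is annotated as a component of HBO1 histone acetyltransferase complexes involved in H3K14 acetylation and transcriptional regulation.

According to the record, each ORF in the collection is paired with a unique 24-bp barcode so that the overexpressed factor can be identified in pooled screens. The barcode is not annotated in the feature table, though the recorded insert size exceeds the annotated coding region, and a short U6 promoter fragment is called just after the ORF. The construct is intended for producing lentivirus to overexpress ING4, individually or in pooled screens of directed differentiation.
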