Addgene plasmid #141750: TFORF0895
Purpose: Lentiviral vector for overexpressing transcription factor ORFs with unique 24-bp barcodes. Barcodes facilitate identification of transcription factors in pooled screens.
Depositing lab: Feng Zhang. Depositing organization: Broad Institute. Publication: A transcription factor atlas of directed differentiation. Joung J, Ma S, Tay T, Geiger-Schuller KR, Kirchgatterer PC, Verdine VK, Guo B, Arias-Garcia MA, Allen WE, Singh A, Kuksenko O, Abudayyeh OO, Gootenberg JS, Fu Z, Macrae RK, Buenrostro JD, Regev A, Zhang F. Cell. 2023 Jan 5;186(1):209-229.e26. doi: 10.1016/j.cell.2022.11.026. PubMed 36608654.
Backbone
  Vector backbone: pLX_TRC317
  Backbone manufacturer: Broad Institute Genetic Perturbation Platform
  Backbone size w/o insert (bp): 8264
  Vector type: Mammalian Expression, Lentiviral
  Selectable markers: Puromycin
Growth in bacteria
  Bacterial resistance: Ampicillin, 100 μg/mL
  Growth temperature: 37°C
  Growth strain: NEB Stable
  Copy number: High Copy
Gene/Insert
  Gene/Insert name: ING4
  Species: H. sapiens (human)
  Insert size (bp): 842
  Entrez Gene: ING4 (a.k.a. my036, p29ING4)
  Promoter: EF1a
  Cloning method: Unknown
  Sequencing primers: 5′ GGGTGGAGACTGAAGTTAGGCCAG; 3′ CACATAGCGTAAAAGGAGCAACATAG
Terms and licenses: Academic/Nonprofit Terms; Industry Terms: Not Available to Industry
Depositor comments: NM_001127583,ENST00000412586 . The transcription factor ORF portion of this plasmid was synthesized by Genewiz. Please test multiple small colonies in case of plasmid recombination. To make this collection available in a timely manner, a portion of this collection was not fully sequenced by Addgene. If an Addgene verified full plasmid sequence is not available, please contact us prior to placing an order to request the full sequence.
How to cite: TFORF0895 was a gift from Feng Zhang (Addgene plasmid # 141750 ; http://n2t.net/addgene:141750 ; RRID:Addgene_141750)
