>Addgene plasmid #141750 | TFORF0895 | depositor partial sequence | sequence record 277387 | Insert
ACCGCCACCATGGCTGCGGGGATGTATTTGGAACATTATCTGGACAGTATTGAAAACCTTCCCTTTGAAT
TACAGAGAAACTTTCAGCTCATGAGGGACCTAGACCAAAGAACAGAGGACCTGAAGGCTGAAATTGACAA
GTTGGCCACTGAGTATATGAGTAGTGCCCGCAGCCTGAGCTCCGAGGAAAAATTGGCCCTTCTCAAACAG
ATCCAGGAAGCCTATGGCAAGTGCAAGGAATTTGGTGACGACAAGGTGCAGCTTGCCATGCAGACCTATG
AGATGGTGGACAAACACATTCGGCGGCTGGACACAGACCTGGCCCGTTTTGAGGCTGATCTCAAGGAGAA
ACAGATTGAGTCAAGTGACTATGACAGCTCTTCCAGCAAAGAAGGCCGGACTCAAAAGGAGAAGAAAGCT
GCTCGTGCTCGTTCCAAAGGGAAAAACTCGGATGAAGAAGCCCCCAAGACTGCCCAGAAGAAGTTAAAGC
TCGTGCGCACAAGTCCTGAGTATGGGATGCCCTCAGTGACCTTTGGCAGTGTCCACCCCTCTGATGTGTT
GGATATGCCTGTGGATCCCAACGAACCCACCTATTGCCTTTGTCACCAGGTCTCCTATGGAGAGATGATT
GGCTGTGACAACCCTGATTGTTCCATTGAGTGGTTCCATTTTGCCTGTGTGGGGCTGACAACCAAGCCTC
GGGGGAAATGGTTTTGCCCACGCTGCTCCCAAGAACGGAAGAAGAAATAGTAATGAACTAGTCCGTAACT
TGAAAGTATTTCGATTTCTTGGCTTTATATATCTTGTGGAAAGGACGATAAAGGTCGATCTTTAGTTAGT
GG
