>Addgene plasmid #141750 | TFORF0895 | depositor partial sequence | sequence record 277388 | Barcode
TAAAGGTCGATCTTTAGTTAGTGG
